Addgene plasmid #91721: pTTP1A
Purpose: (Empty Backbone) integration-proficient plasmid vector for mycobacteria, contains the attP and int region from Tweety genomic DNA
Depositing lab: Graham Hatfull. Depositing organization: University of Pittsburgh (University, School of Medicine, and Cancer Institute). Publication: Comparative genomic analysis of mycobacteriophage Tweety: evolutionary insights and construction of compatible site-specific integration vectors for mycobacteria. Pham TT, Jacobs-Sera D, Pedulla ML, Hendrix RW, Hatfull GF. Microbiology. 2007 Aug;153(Pt 8):2711-23. 10.1099/mic.0.2007/008904-0 PubMed 17660435.
Backbone
  Vector backbone: pMOSBlue
  Vector type: integration-proficient plasmid vectors for mycobacteria
Growth in bacteria
  Bacterial resistance: Ampicillin, 100 μg/mL
  Growth temperature: 37°C
  Growth strain: DH5alpha
  Copy number: Unknown
Gene/Insert
  Cloning method: Restriction Enzyme
Terms and licenses: Academic/Nonprofit Terms; Industry Terms: Not Available to Industry
Depositor comments: Plasmids pTTP1A and pTTP1B differ in regard to the orientation of the attP–int region with respect to the plasmid backbone.
How to cite: pTTP1A was a gift from Graham Hatfull (Addgene plasmid # 91721 ; http://n2t.net/addgene:91721 ; RRID:Addgene_91721)
