[The description below was written by a language model from this plasmid's Addgene catalogue record and pLannotate feature annotations shown in this document.]
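Description:
pTTP1A is an integration-proficient shuttle-type plasmid vector for mycobacteria, deposited as an empty backbone. It is built on the pMOSBlue E. coli cloning vector and, according to the catalogue record, carries the attP site and integrase (int) gene region from the genome of mycobacteriophage Tweety. The sequenced plasmid is 5,852 nt. In E. coli it replicates from a high-copy ColE1/pUC-type origin and is selected with ampicillin through the bla gene and its native promoter. An f1 origin is also present, which can support single-stranded DNA production with helper phage. The annotation detects no mycobacterial origin of replication, consistent with a design in which the plasmid persists in mycobacteria only by integrase-mediated site-specific recombination between attP and the corresponding chromosomal attachment site.

The automated annotation does not label the attP–int segment. It most plausibly lies in the unannotated stretch of about 1.7 kb between the two pUC-type multiple cloning site fragments, where the lacZα reading frame is interrupted, though the table does not confirm this. Immediately downstream is a kanamycin resistance gene, aph(3')-Ia, which is not mentioned in the catalogue fields. It would be the likely marker for selecting mycobacterial integrants, since ampicillin is generally not useful there. Remnants of the lac promoter, operator, CAP site, lacI, bom and rop are backbone leftovers.

The sister plasmid pTTP1B differs only in the orientation of the attP–int region relative to the backbone. The vector is intended for stable, single-copy insertion of cloned DNA into mycobacterial chromosomes, and the associated publication describes the Tweety-based vectors as compatible with other site-specific integration systems.
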