Features (pLannotate 1.2.2; 15 found; start..end, strand, type, name):
    137..186     +  misc_feature   bom (fragment): basis of mobility region from pBR322
    187..642     -  rep_origin     f1 ori (sequence partly withheld): f1 bacteriophage origin of replication; arrow indicates direction of (+) strand synthesis
    661..712     +  misc_feature   bom (fragment): basis of mobility region from pBR322
    718..875     -  CDS            lacZα (fragment): LacZα fragment of β-galactosidase; lacZ fragment
    872..909     +  misc_feature   MCS (fragment): pUC18/19 multiple cloning site
   2622..2644    +  misc_feature   MCS (fragment): pUC18/19 multiple cloning site
   2731..3546    +  CDS            KanR: aminoglycoside phosphotransferase; aph(3')-Ia; confers resistance to kanamycin in bacteria or G418 (Geneticin®) in eukaryotes
   3656..3672    -  protein_bind   lac operator: The lac repressor binds to the lac operator to inhibit transcription in E. coli. This inhibition can be relieved by adding lactose or isopropyl-β-D-thiogalactopyranoside (IPTG). lac repressor encoded by lacI
   3680..3710    -  promoter       lac promoter: promoter for the E. coli lac operon
   3725..3746    -  protein_bind   CAP binding site: CAP binding activates transcription in the presence of cAMP. E. coli catabolite activator protein
   3759..3851    -  CDS            lacI (fragment): lac repressor; lacI; The lac repressor binds to the lac operator to inhibit transcription in E. coli. This inhibition can be relieved by adding lactose or isopropyl-β-D-thiogalactopyranoside (IPTG).
   4034..4621    -  rep_origin     ori: high-copy-number ColE1/pMB1/pBR322/pUC origin of replication
   4792..5652    -  CDS            AmpR: β-lactamase; bla; confers resistance to ampicillin, carbenicillin, and related antibiotics
   5653..5757    -  promoter       AmpR promoter: bla
   5852..35      +  CDS            rop (fragment) (across the origin): Rop protein, which maintains plasmids at low copy number; rop
>Addgene plasmid #91721 | pTTP1A | addgene full sequence | sequence record 178356 | Addgene NGS Result
TCGCGCGTTTCGGTGATGACGGTGAAAACCTCTGACACATGCAGCTCCCGGAGACGGTCACAGCTTGTCT
GTAAGCGGATGCCGGGAGCAGACAAGCCCGTCAGGGCGCGTCAGCGGGTGTTGGCGGGTGTCGGGGCTGG
CTTAACTATGCGGCATCAGAGCAGATTGTACTGAGAGTGCACCATAAAATTGTAAACGTTAATATTTTGT
TAAAATTCGCGTTAAATTTTTGTTAAATCAGCTCATTTTTTAACCAATAGACCGAAATCGGCAAAATCCC
TTATAAATCAAAAGAATAGCCCGAGATAGAGT
[37 nt withheld, positions 313-349]
AAAGAACGTGGACTCCAACGTCAAAGG
[141 nt withheld, positions 377-517]
G
[46 nt withheld, positions 519-564]
A
[95 nt withheld, positions 566-660]
TATGCGGTGTGAAATACCGCACAGATGCGTAAGGAGAAAATACCGCATCAGGCGCCATTCGCCATTCAGG
CTGCGCAACTGTTGGGAAGGGCGATCGGTGCGGGCCTCTTCGCTATTACGCCAGCTGGCGAAAGGGGGAT
GTGCTGCAAGGCGATTAAGTTGGGTAACGCCAGGGTTTTCCCAGTCACGACGTTGTAAAACGACGGCCAG
TGAATTCGAGCTCGGTACCCGGGGATCCTCTAGAGTCGAGTGCAGTCATTTCATCCTTCTTTCAGCCATC
GTTGGGAACCGTGATCGCTGTCCGCCGACGCTCCAGATGCTTCAACCGCTCAATCGAAGGCACAGCAAGC
TCAGTTGGATCCTCATGCTCCCCTATGAAAAGAGAGTACGACGGCGCGACGACATGTAGGACCAGTGAAA
ACCCCTATAGGGTTACCTTTAGGGTGATCCCCTCTGAGGCTTATGGCCTCTGACCTGTGCGCCGTGAGGG
TTTCGAACCCCCGACCCGCTGATTAAGAGTCAGCGGTTGATAGGCTGCATACCAGGAGAAACGTTGTCAA
ACCCGCAGGTAGACCCCCGATACTGCGCAATTCTGCGTAATGCTGCGCAGCACCGTAGGGTGAACCGTAG
GGTGACCCCCTGGGAGGGAAAACGATGGCAACTAAGAAACGCAGAACCCGCGGAGACGGAGCGTTCTTCC
AACGCGCCGACGGCAAATGGATGGGACGAGTAGAACTACCCCCAGACCGCAACGGCAACCGCCGCTACAA
ATGGGTGTCCTCCGTTGACCGCAACACCGCCATGGCCAAACTCAAACAACTCCGCCGCGACGTCGAAGAG
GGCCGCATCGCCACCACCTCATCCACAACTGTGGAGAAGTGGATGCTGCACTGGATCGACAACATCCACG
CCAAACGTAAAGTCCGCCCCGGCGTCCTCAACGACTACCGGGCCGCCATCCACAACCACATCAACCCGAT
CCTCGGCGCGAAACGCATCGACAAACTCACCCCGCAGCATGTGCGGGACCTGCACTCCGAGATCGGGGCC
TCCCGCACCGCCGAGCTGGTCCATGTCATCGTCCAGAAAGCCTTGGACGATGCGGTAGCGGAGGGTGTGG
CGACCAGGAATGTGGCCGCATTGGTCGACAAGCCCGAGTACCGGAAGAAGAAACGCAACGGCTTCCCGGC
GGACGTGGCGCAGCACATCATTCACACCGCGTTCCAGGTGTGCGACGAACCGGATGCGGTGCGGATCGCC
GCCGGTTTCCTGACGGGCGCCCGCCGTGGGGAACTCCTCGGCCTGCGCTGGCCCTACGTCGACAACCCCG
CTCAGGGATGGATCACCATCGCTTGGCAGTTGCAATCGGAAACCCGCGTCCACGGCTGTGGGGATCCTCT
ACCCGAACCGTCACCGCTGTCCCGGCCCGACCGTATGCCCAAGAAACCCCCGTACTGGCCTTGCGGGAAG
ACACGGGCATGGGCATGCCCGCAGTCCCGGTGGGACCTGCCGGCGCATTTCGAGTATCAGGAATGTGAGG
GGTCGTTGTTGTTCACCCGGCCGAAGACGGACGCTGGTTGGCGTGAGGTTCCGTTGTTGCCGCCGTTGTA
TGTGGCGATGCAGAAACTCCGCACCGACAATCCGCATGACTTGGTGTGGCACAAGGAGGGGAAGCCGATC
GATCCCCGTTCGGACTACGACGTGTGGCGTGGCGTGTTCCGCGCTGCTGGGGTGATCGGTCCAACCGAGT
CGTTACCGCCGCACAACTCGCGGCACACCACCTCGACATTGCTGCGCGCAGCGGGTGTGGATGAGCAAAC
GCGTATGGAGATCTTGGGTCATGCGAGTGTGGATGCGCAGCGGATCTATGCGCATGCGGATCGGGCGAGG
CATCTGGAGGCCATGCAGGGGCTGTCCGAACTGCTCCCATCGACGTTTGCGTAGGCGACCGACTGTAAAT
CTCGACCTGCAGGCATGCAAGCTTGGCCGGGTTACATTGCACAAGATAAAAATATATCATCATGAACAAT
AAAACTGTCTGCTTACATAAACAGTAATACAAGGGGTGTTATGAGCCATATTCAACGGGAAACGTCTTGC
TCGAGGCCGCGATTAAATTCCAACATGGATGCTGATTTATATGGGTATAAATGGGCTCGCGATAATGTCG
GGCAATCAGGTGCGACAATCTATCGATTGTATGGGAAGCCCGATGCGCCAGAGTTGTTTCTGAAACATGG
CAAAGGTAGCGTTGCCAATGATGTTACAGATGAGATGGTCAGACTAAACTGGCTGACGGAATTTATGCCT
CTTCCGACCATCAAGCATTTTATCCGTACTCCTGATGATGCATGGTTACTCACCACTGCGATCCCCGGGA
AAACAGCATTCCAGGTATTAGAAGAATATCCTGATTCAGGTGAAAATATTGTTGATGCGCTGGCAGTGTT
CCTGCGCCGGTTGCATTCGATTCCTGTTTGTAATTGTCCTTTTAACAGCGATCGCGTATTTCGTCTCGCT
CAGGCGCAATCACGAATGAATAACGGTTTGGTTGATGCGAGTGATTTTGATGACGAGCGTAATGGTTGGC
CTGTTGAACAAGTCTGGAAAGAAATGCATAAGTTTTTGCCATTCTCACCGGATTCAGTCGTCACTCATGG
TGATTTCTCACTTGATAACCTTATTTTTGACGAGGGGAAATTAATAGGTTGTATTGATGTTGGACGAGTC
GGAATCGCAGACCGATACCAGGATCTTGCCATCCTATGGAACTGCCTCGGTGAGTTTTCTCCTTCATTAC
AGAAACGGCTTTTTCAAAAATATGGTATTGATAATCCTGATATGAATAAATTGCAGTTTCATTTGATGCT
CGATGAGTTTTTCTAATCAGAATTGGTTAATTGGTTGTAACACTGGCAGAGCATTACGCTGACTTGACGG
GACGGCGCCGGCCAAGCTTGGCGTAATCATGGTCATAGCTGTTTCCTGTGTGAAATTGTTATCCGCTCAC
AATTCCACACAACATACGAGCCGGAAGCATAAAGTGTAAAGCCTGGGGTGCCTAATGAGTGAGCTAACTC
ACATTAATTGCGTTGCGCTCACTGCCCGCTTTCCAGTCGGGAAACCTGTCGTGCCAGCTGCATTAATGAA
TCGGCCAACGCGCGGGGAGAGGCGGTTTGCGTATTGGGCGCTCTTCCGCTTCCTCGCTCACTGACTCGCT
GCGCTCGGTCGTTCGGCTGCGGCGAGCGGTATCAGCTCACTCAAAGGCGGTAATACGGTTATCCACAGAA
TCAGGGGATAACGCAGGAAAGAACATGTGAGCAAAAGGCCAGCAAAAGGCCAGGAACCGTAAAAAGGCCG
CGTTGCTGGCGTTTTTCCATAGGCTCCGCCCCCCTGACGAGCATCACAAAAATCGACGCTCAAGTCAGAG
GTGGCGAAACCCGACAGGACTATAAAGATACCAGGCGTTTCCCCCTGGAAGCTCCCTCGTGCGCTCTCCT
GTTCCGACCCTGCCGCTTACCGGATACCTGTCCGCCTTTCTCCCTTCGGGAAGCGTGGCGCTTTCTCATA
GCTCACGCTGTAGTATCTCAGTTCGGTGTAGGTCGTTCGCTCCAAGCTGGGCTGTGTGCACGAACCCCCC
GTTCAGCCCGACCGCTGCGCCTTATCCGGTAACTATCGTCTTGAGTCCAACCCGGTAAGACACGACTTAT
CGCCACTGGCAGCAGCCACTGGTAACAGGATTAGCAGAGCGAGGTATGTAGGCGGTGCTACAGAGTTCTT
GAAGTGGTGGCCTAACTACGGCTACACTAGAAGAACAGTATTTGGTATCTGCGCTCTGCTGAAGCCAGTT
ACCTTCGGAAAAAGAGTTGGTAGCTCTTGATCCGGCAAACAAACCACCGCTGGTAGCGGTGGTTTTTTTG
TTTGCAAGCAGCAGATTACGCGCAGAAAAAAAGGATCTCAAGAAGATCCTTTGATCTTTTCTACGGGGTC
TGACGCTCAGTGGAACGAAAACTCACGTTAAGGGATTTTGGTCATGAGATTATCAAAAAGGATCTTCACC
TAGATCCTTTTAAATTAAAAATGAAGTTTTAAATCAATCTAAAGTATATATGAGTAAACTTGGTCTGACA
GTTACCAATGCTTAATCAGTGAGGCACCTATCTCAGCGATCTGTCTATTTCGTTCATCCATAGTTGCCTG
ACTCCCCGTCGTGTAGATAACTACGATACGGGAGGGCTTACCATCTGGCCCCAGTGCTGCAATGATACCG
CGAGACCCACGCTCACCGGCTCCAGATTTATCAGCAATAAACCAGCCAGCCGGAAGGGCCGAGCGCAGAA
GTGGTCCTGCAACTTTATCCGCCTCCATCCAGTCTATTAATTGTTGCCGGGAAGCTAGAGTAAGTAGTTC
GCCAGTTAATAGTTTGCGCAACGTTGTTGCCATTGCTACAGGCATCGTGGTGTCACGCTCGTCGTTTGGT
ATGGCTTCATTCAGCTCCGGTTCCCAACGATCAAGGCGAGTTACATGATCCCCCATGTTGTGCAAAAAAG
CGGTTAGCTCCTTCGGTCCTCCGATCGTTGTCAGAAGTAAGTTGGCCGCAGTGTTATCACTCATGGTTAT
GGCAGCACTGCATAATTCTCTTACTGTCATGCCATCCGTAAGATGCTTTTCTGTGACTGGTGAGTACTCA
ACCAAGTCATTCTGAGAATAGTGTATGCGGCGACCGAGTTGCTCTTGCCCGGCGTCAATACGGGATAATA
CCGCGCCACATAGCAGAACTTTAAAAGTGCTCATCATTGGAAAACGTTCTTCGGGGCGAAAACTCTCAAG
GATCTTACCGCTGTTGAGATCCAGTTCGATGTAACCCACTCGTGCACCCAACTGATCTTCAGCATCTTTT
ACTTTCACCAGCGTTTCTGGGTGAGCAAAAACAGGAAGGCAAAATGCCGCAAAAAAGGGAATAAGGGCGA
CACGGAAATGTTGAATACTCATACTCTTCCTTTTTCAATATTATTGAAGCATTTATCAGGGTTATTGTCT
CATGAGCGGATACATATTTGAATGTATTTAGAAAAATAAACAAATAGGGGTTCCGCGCACATTTCCCCGA
AAAGTGCCACCTGACGTCTAAGAAACCATTATTATCATGACATTAACCTATAAAAATAGGCGTATCACGA
GGCCCTTTCGTC
